Addgene plasmid #164240: pLENTI CMV GFP-TREX1 Y305C BLAST
Purpose: lentiviral plasmid for GFP-TREX1 Y305C
Depositing lab: John Maciejowski. Depositing organization: Memorial Sloan-Kettering Cancer Center. Publication: ER-directed TREX1 limits cGAS activation at micronuclei. Mohr L, Toufektchan E, von Morgen P, Chu K, Kapoor A, Maciejowski J. Mol Cell. 2021 Jan 12. pii: S1097-2765(20)30958-8. doi: 10.1016/j.molcel.2020.12.037. PubMed 33476576.
Backbone
  Vector backbone: pLenti CMV GFP Blast
  Backbone size w/o insert (bp): 8371
  Total vector size (bp): 9313
  Vector type: Mammalian Expression, Lentiviral
  Selectable markers: Blasticidin
Growth in bacteria
  Bacterial resistance: Ampicillin, 100 μg/mL
  Growth temperature: 30°C
  Growth strain: NEB Stable
  Copy number: High Copy
Gene/Insert
  Gene/Insert name: TREX1
  Species: H. sapiens (human)
  Insert size (bp): 942
  Mutation: Y305C point mutation
  GenBank ID: NM_033629.6
  Entrez Gene: TREX1 (a.k.a. AGS1, CRV, DRN3, HERNS, RVCLS)
  Promoter: CMV
  Tag / fusion protein: GFP (N terminal on backbone)
  Cloning method: Gibson Cloning
  Sequencing primers: 5′ ggacgacggcaactacaagac
Terms and licenses: Academic/Nonprofit Terms; Industry Terms: Not Available to Industry
How to cite: pLENTI CMV GFP-TREX1 Y305C BLAST was a gift from John Maciejowski (Addgene plasmid # 164240 ; http://n2t.net/addgene:164240 ; RRID:Addgene_164240)
