[The description below was written by a language model from this plasmid's Addgene catalogue record and pLannotate feature annotations shown in this document.]
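Description:
pLENTI CMV GFP-TREX1 Y305C BLAST is a lentiviral transfer plasmid for mammalian expression, built on the pLenti CMV GFP Blast backbone and carrying human TREX1 with a Y305C point mutation. The full-sequence annotation shows a third-generation-style layout. An RSV promoter drives a truncated HIV-1 5' LTR, followed by the Ψ packaging signal with a partial gag region, the Rev response element for Rev-dependent nuclear export of the genomic RNA, and the cPPT/CTS element. A truncated LTR closes the viral unit and is followed by an SV40 polyadenylation signal. In bacteria the plasmid is maintained through a high-copy ColE1/pUC-type origin and ampicillin resistance. An f1 origin, an SV40 origin and leftover lac, T7 and T3 elements are also present in the backbone.

Within the viral unit, the CMV enhancer/promoter drives EGFP fused to the N-terminus of the roughly 940 bp TREX1 coding sequence, with a residual attB1 site lying between the two. TREX1 is the major cellular 3'-to-5' DNA exonuclease, which degrades cytosolic DNA that would otherwise trigger innate immune signalling. A WPRE downstream of the fusion enhances transcript expression. A separate SV40 promoter (with a bacterial EM7 promoter) expresses blasticidin S deaminase, so transduced cells can be selected with blasticidin. The stated purpose is lentiviral delivery of GFP-TREX1 Y305C, and the associated study concerns ER-directed TREX1 and cGAS activation at micronuclei; the record does not describe the functional effect of the mutation.

A second sequence record attached to this entry annotates a different construct: a U6-gRNA scaffold, a CBA-type promoter, Cas9-NLS, mCherry and an AAV2 ITR. It does not match the catalogue description and should not be taken as describing this plasmid.
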