Features (pLannotate 1.2.2; 31 found; start..end, strand, type, name):
      1..227     +  promoter       RSV promoter: Rous sarcoma virus enhancer/promoter
    228..408     +  LTR            5' LTR (truncated): truncated 5' long terminal repeat (LTR) from HIV-1
    455..580     +  misc_feature   HIV-1 Ψ: packaging signal of human immunodeficiency virus type 1
    564..927     +  CDS            HIV-1 gag (fragment): gag protein from human immunodeficiency virus 1; gag
   1073..1306    +  misc_feature   RRE: The Rev response element (RRE) of HIV-1 allows for Rev-dependent mRNA export from the nucleus to the cytoplasm.
   1683..1783    +  CDS            Rev (fragment): human immunodeficiency virus 1 (HIV-1) Rev protein; rev; enhances nuclear export of unspliced and incompletely spliced viral mRNAs
   1802..1918    +  misc_feature   cPPT/CTS: central polypurine tract and central termination sequence of HIV-1
   1941..2244    +  enhancer       CMV enhancer: human cytomegalovirus immediate early enhancer
   2245..2448    +  promoter       CMV promoter: human cytomegalovirus (CMV) immediate early promoter
   2544..3260    +  CDS            EGFP: EGFP is a basic (constitutively fluorescent) green fluorescent protein published in 1996, derived from Aequorea victoria. It is reported to be a rapidly-maturing weak dimer with moderate acid sensitivity.
   3270..3294    +  protein_bind   attB1: mutant version of attB; recombination site for the Gateway® BP reaction BP Clonase™
   3297..4235    +  CDS            TREX1: TREX1_HUMAN - Experimental evidence at protein level: Swiss-Prot protein existence level 1. Major cellular 3'-to-5' DNA exonuclease which digests single- stranded DNA (ssDNA) and double-stranded DNA (dsDNA) with mismatched 3' termini. Prevents cell-intrinsic initiation of autoimmunity. Acts by metabolizing DNA fragments from endogenous retroelements, including L1, LTR and SINE elements. Unless degraded, these DNA fragments accumulate in the cytosol and activate the IFN-stimulatory DNA (ISD) response and innate immune signaling. Prevents chronic ATM-dependent checkpoint activation, by processin
   4270..4858    +  misc_feature   WPRE: woodchuck hepatitis virus posttranscriptional regulatory element
   4914..5243    +  promoter       SV40 promoter: SV40 enhancer and early promoter
   5291..5338    +  promoter       EM7 promoter: synthetic bacterial promoter&nbsp
   5357..5755    +  CDS            BSD: blasticidin S deaminase; Aspergillus terreus BSD; confers resistance to blasticidin
   5772..5909    +  CDS            nef (fragment): NEF_HV1LA - Experimental evidence at protein level: Swiss-Prot protein existence level 1. Extracellular Nef protein targets CD4(+) T-lymphocytes for apoptosis by interacting with CXCR4 surface receptors. From Human immunodeficiency virus type 1 group M subtype B (isolate Lai) (HIV-1).
   5895..6075    +  LTR            5' LTR (truncated): truncated 5' long terminal repeat (LTR) from HIV-1
   6147..6268    +  polyA_signal   SV40 poly(A) signal: SV40 polyadenylation signal
   6308..6443    +  rep_origin     SV40 ori: SV40 origin of replication
   6464..6482    -  promoter       T7 promoter: promoter for bacteriophage T7 RNA polymerase
   6490..6645    +  CDS            lacZα (fragment): LacZα fragment of β-galactosidase; lacZ fragment
   6650..7078    +  rep_origin     f1 ori (sequence partly withheld): f1 bacteriophage origin of replication; arrow indicates direction of (+) strand synthesis
   7131..7235    +  promoter       AmpR promoter: bla
   7236..8096    +  CDS            AmpR: β-lactamase; bla; confers resistance to ampicillin, carbenicillin, and related antibiotics
   8267..8855    +  rep_origin     ori: high-copy-number ColE1/pMB1/pBR322/pUC origin of replication
   9038..9130    +  CDS            lacI (fragment): lac repressor; lacI; The lac repressor binds to the lac operator to inhibit transcription in E. coli. This inhibition can be relieved by adding lactose or isopropyl-β-D-thiogalactopyranoside (IPTG).
   9143..9164    +  protein_bind   CAP binding site: CAP binding activates transcription in the presence of cAMP. E. coli catabolite activator protein
   9179..9209    +  promoter       lac promoter: promoter for the E. coli lac operon
   9217..9233    +  protein_bind   lac operator: The lac repressor binds to the lac operator to inhibit transcription in E. coli. This inhibition can be relieved by adding lactose or isopropyl-β-D-thiogalactopyranoside (IPTG). lac repressor encoded by lacI
   9278..9296    +  promoter       T3 promoter: promoter for bacteriophage T3 RNA polymerase
>Addgene plasmid #164240 | pLENTI CMV GFP-TREX1 Y305C BLAST | addgene full sequence | sequence record 347611 | Addgene NGS Result
TGTAGTCTTATGCAATACTCTTGTAGTCTTGCAACATGGTAACGATGAGTTAGCAACATGCCTTACAAGG
AGAGAAAAAGCACCGTGCATGCCGATTGGTGGAAGTAAGGTGGTACGATCGTGCCTTATTAGGAAGGCAA
CAGACGGGTCTGACATGGATTGGACGAACCACTGAATTGCCGCATTGCAGAGATATTGTATTTAAGTGCC
TAGCTCGATACATAAACGGGTCTCTCTGGTTAGACCAGATCTGAGCCTGGGAGCTCTCTGGCTAACTAGG
GAACCCACTGCTTAAGCCTCAATAAAGCTTGCCTTGAGTGCTTCAAGTAGTGTGTGCCCGTCTGTTGTGT
GACTCTGGTAACTAGAGATCCCTCAGACCCTTTTAGTCAGTGTGGAAAATCTCTAGCAGTGGCGCCCGAA
CAGGGACTTGAAAGCGAAAGGGAAACCAGAGGAGCTCTCTCGACGCAGGACTCGGCTTGCTGAAGCGCGC
ACGGCAAGAGGCGAGGGGCGGCGACTGGTGAGTACGCCAAAAATTTTGACTAGCGGAGGCTAGAAGGAGA
GAGATGGGTGCGAGAGCGTCAGTATTAAGCGGGGGAGAATTAGATCGCGATGGGAAAAAATTCGGTTAAG
GCCAGGGGGAAAGAAAAAATATAAATTAAAACATATAGTATGGGCAAGCAGGGAGCTAGAACGATTCGCA
GTTAATCCTGGCCTGTTAGAAACATCAGAAGGCTGTAGACAAATACTGGGACAGCTACAACCATCCCTTC
AGACAGGATCAGAAGAACTTAGATCATTATATAATACAGTAGCAACCCTCTATTGTGTGCATCAAAGGAT
AGAGATAAAAGACACCAAGGAAGCTTTAGACAAGATAGAGGAAGAGCAAAACAAAAGTAAGACCACCGCA
CAGCAAGCGGCCGCTGATCTTCAGACCTGGAGGAGGAGATATGAGGGACAATTGGAGAAGTGAATTATAT
AAATATAAAGTAGTAAAAATTGAACCATTAGGAGTAGCACCCACCAAGGCAAAGAGAAGAGTGGTGCAGA
GAGAAAAAAGAGCAGTGGGAATAGGAGCTTTGTTCCTTGGGTTCTTGGGAGCAGCAGGAAGCACTATGGG
CGCAGCGTCAATGACGCTGACGGTACAGGCCAGACAATTATTGTCTGGTATAGTGCAGCAGCAGAACAAT
TTGCTGAGGGCTATTGAGGCGCAACAGCATCTGTTGCAACTCACAGTCTGGGGCATCAAGCAGCTCCAGG
CAAGAATCCTGGCTGTGGAAAGATACCTAAAGGATCAACAGCTCCTGGGGATTTGGGGTTGCTCTGGAAA
ACTCATTTGCACCACTGCTGTGCCTTGGAATGCTAGTTGGAGTAATAAATCTCTGGAACAGATTTGGAAT
CACACGACCTGGATGGAGTGGGACAGAGAAATTAACAATTACACAAGCTTAATACACTCCTTAATTGAAG
AATCGCAAAACCAGCAAGAAAAGAATGAACAAGAATTATTGGAATTAGATAAATGGGCAAGTTTGTGGAA
TTGGTTTAACATAACAAATTGGCTGTGGTATATAAAATTATTCATAATGATAGTAGGAGGCTTGGTAGGT
TTAAGAATAGTTTTTGCTGTACTTTCTATAGTGAATAGAGTTAGGCAGGGATATTCACCATTATCGTTTC
AGACCCACCTCCCAACCCCGAGGGGACCCGACAGGCCCGAAGGAATAGAAGAAGAAGGTGGAGAGAGAGA
CAGAGACAGATCCATTCGATTAGTGAACGGATCTCGACGGTATCGGTTAACTTTTAAAAGAAAAGGGGGG
ATTGGGGGGTACAGTGCAGGGGAAAGAATAGTAGACATAATAGCAACAGACATACAAACTAAAGAATTAC
AAAAACAAATTACAAAATTCAAAATTTTATCGATAAGCTTGGGAGTTCCGCGTTACATAACTTACGGTAA
ATGGCCCGCCTGGCTGACCGCCCAACGACCCCCGCCCATTGACGTCAATAATGACGTATGTTCCCATAGT
AACGCCAATAGGGACTTTCCATTGACGTCAATGGGTGGAGTATTTACGGTAAACTGCCCACTTGGCAGTA
CATCAAGTGTATCATATGCCAAGTACGCCCCCTATTGACGTCAATGACGGTAAATGGCCCGCCTGGCATT
ATGCCCAGTACATGACCTTATGGGACTTTCCTACTTGGCAGTACATCTACGTATTAGTCATCGCTATTAC
CATGGTGATGCGGTTTTGGCAGTACATCAATGGGCGTGGATAGCGGTTTGACTCACGGGGATTTCCAAGT
CTCCACCCCATTGACGTCAATGGGAGTTTGTTTTGGCACCAAAATCAACGGGACTTTCCAAAATGTCGTA
ACAACTCCGCCCCATTGACGCAAATGGGCGGTAGGCGTGTACGGTGGGAGGTCTATATAAGCAGAGCTCG
TTTAGTGAACCGTCAGATCGCCTGGAGACGCCATCCACGCTGTTTTGACCTCCATAGAAGACACCGACTC
TAGAGGATCCACCGGTCGCCACCATGGTGAGCAAGGGCGAGGAGCTGTTCACCGGGGTGGTGCCCATCCT
GGTCGAGCTGGACGGCGACGTAAACGGCCACAAGTTCAGCGTGTCCGGCGAGGGCGAGGGCGATGCCACC
TACGGCAAGCTGACCCTGAAGTTCATCTGCACCACCGGCAAGCTGCCCGTGCCCTGGCCCACCCTCGTGA
CCACCCTGACCTACGGCGTGCAGTGCTTCAGCCGCTACCCCGACCACATGAAGCAGCACGACTTCTTCAA
GTCCGCCATGCCCGAAGGCTACGTCCAGGAGCGCACCATCTTCTTCAAGGACGACGGCAACTACAAGACC
CGCGCCGAGGTGAAGTTCGAGGGCGACACCCTGGTGAACCGCATCGAGCTGAAGGGCATCGACTTCAAGG
AGGACGGCAACATCCTGGGGCACAAGCTGGAGTACAACTACAACAGCCACAACGTCTATATCATGGCCGA
CAAGCAGAAGAACGGCATCAAGGTGAACTTCAAGATCCGCCACAACATCGAGGACGGCAGCGTGCAGCTC
GCCGACCACTACCAGCAGAACACCCCCATCGGCGACGGCCCCGTGCTGCTGCCCGACAACCACTACCTGA
GCACCCAGTCCGCCCTGAGCAAAGACCCCAACGAGAAGCGCGATCACATGGTCCTGCTGGAGTTCGTGAC
CGCCGCCGGGATCACTCTCGGCATGGACGAGCTGTACAAGACCGGATCAACAAGTTTGTACAAAAAAGCA
GGCTGGGGCTCGCAGGCCCTGCCCCCGGGGCCCATGCAGACCCTCATCTTTTTCGACATGGAGGCCACTG
GCTTGCCCTTCTCCCAGCCCAAGGTCACGGAGCTGTGCCTGCTGGCTGTCCACAGATGTGCCCTGGAGAG
CCCCCCCACCTCTCAGGGGCCACCTCCCACAGTTCCTCCACCACCGCGTGTGGTAGACAAGCTCTCCCTG
TGTGTGGCTCCGGGAAAGGCCTGCAGCCCTGCAGCCAGCGAGATCACAGGTCTGAGCACAGCTGTGCTGG
CAGCGCATGGACGTCAATGTTTTGATGACAACCTGGCCAACCTGCTCCTAGCCTTCCTGCGGCGCCAGCC
ACAGCCCTGGTGCCTGGTGGCACACAATGGTGACCGCTACGACTTCCCCCTGCTCCAAGCAGAGCTGGCT
ATGCTGGGCCTCACCAGTGCTCTGGATGGTGCCTTCTGTGTGGATAGCATCACTGCGCTGAAGGCCCTGG
AGCGAGCAAGCAGCCCCTCAGAACACGGCCCAAGGAAGAGCTATAGCCTAGGCAGCATCTACACTCGCCT
GTATGGACAGTCCCCTCCAGACTCGCACACGGCTGAGGGTGATGTCCTGGCCCTGCTCAGCATCTGTCAG
TGGAGACCACAGGCCCTGCTGCGGTGGGTGGATGCTCACGCCAGGCCTTTCGGCACCATCAGGCCCATGT
ATGGAGTCACAGCCTCTGCTAGGACCAAGCCAAGACCATCTGCTGTCACAACCACTGCACACCTGGCCAC
AACCAGGAACACTAGTCCCAGCCTTGGAGAGAGCAGGGGTACCAAGGATCTTCCTCCAGTGAAGGACCCT
GGAGCCCTATCCAGGGAGGGACTGCTGGCCCCACTGGGTCTGCTGGCCATCCTGACCTTGGCAGTAGCCA
CACTGTGTGGACTATCCCTGGCCACACCTGGGGAGTAGTTAACCGGTGAAGTAAAGCGGCCGCGTCGACA
ATCAACCTCTGGATTACAAAATTTGTGAAAGATTGACTGGTATTCTTAACTATGTTGCTCCTTTTACGCT
ATGTGGATACGCTGCTTTAATGCCTTTGTATCATGCTATTGCTTCCCGTATGGCTTTCATTTTCTCCTCC
TTGTATAAATCCTGGTTGCTGTCTCTTTATGAGGAGTTGTGGCCCGTTGTCAGGCAACGTGGCGTGGTGT
GCACTGTGTTTGCTGACGCAACCCCCACTGGTTGGGGCATTGCCACCACCTGTCAGCTCCTTTCCGGGAC
TTTCGCTTTCCCCCTCCCTATTGCCACGGCGGAACTCATCGCCGCCTGCCTTGCCCGCTGCTGGACAGGG
GCTCGGCTGTTGGGCACTGACAATTCCGTGGTGTTGTCGGGGAAGCTGACGTCCTTTCCATGGCTGCTCG
CCTGTGTTGCCACCTGGATTCTGCGCGGGACGTCCTTCTGCTACGTCCCTTCGGCCCTCAATCCAGCGGA
CCTTCCTTCCCGCGGCCTGCTGCCGGCTCTGCGGCCTCTTCCGCGTCTTCGCCTTCGCCCTCAGACGAGT
CGGATCTCCCTTTGGGCCGCCTCCCCGCCTGGAATTCTGCAGATATCCGGTTAGTAATGAGTTTGGAATT
AATTCTGTGGAATGTGTGTCAGTTAGGGTGTGGAAAGTCCCCAGGCTCCCCAGCAGGCAGAAGTATGCAA
AGCATGCATCTCAATTAGTCAGCAACCAGGTGTGGAAAGTCCCCAGGCTCCCCAGCAGGCAGAAGTATGC
AAAGCATGCATCTCAATTAGTCAGCAACCATAGTCCCGCCCCTAACTCCGCCCATCCCGCCCCTAACTCC
GCCCAGTTCCGCCCATTCTCCGCCCCATGGCTGACTAATTTTTTTTATTTATGCAGAGGCCGAGGCCGCC
TCTGCCTCTGAGCTATTCCAGAAGTAGTGAGGAGGCTTTTTTGGAGGCCTAGGCTTTTGCAAAAAGCTCC
CGGGAGCTTGTATATCCATTTTCGGATCTGATCAGCACGTGTTGACAATTAATCATCGGCATAGTATATC
GGCATAGTATAATACGACAAGGTGAGGAACTAAACCATGGCCAAGCCTTTGTCTCAAGAAGAATCCACCC
TCATTGAAAGAGCAACGGCTACAATCAACAGCATCCCCATCTCTGAAGACTACAGCGTCGCCAGCGCAGC
TCTCTCTAGCGACGGCCGCATCTTCACTGGTGTCAATGTATATCATTTTACTGGGGGACCTTGTGCAGAA
CTCGTGGTGCTGGGCACTGCTGCTGCTGCGGCAGCTGGCAACCTGACTTGTATCGTCGCGATCGGAAATG
AGAACAGGGGCATCTTGAGCCCCTGCGGACGGTGCCGACAGGTGCTTCTCGATCTGCATCCTGGGATCAA
AGCCATAGTGAAGGACAGTGATGGACAGCCGACGGCAGTTGGGATTCGTGAATTGCTGCCCTCTGGTTAT
GTGTGGGAGGGCTAAGCACAATTCGAGCTCGGTACCTTTAAGACCAATGACTTACAAGGCAGCTGTAGAT
CTTAGCCACTTTTTAAAAGAAAAGGGGGGACTGGAAGGGCTAGCTCACTCCCAACGAAGACAAGATCTGC
TTTTTGCTTGTACTGGGTCTCTCTGGTTAGACCAGATCTGAGCCTGGGAGCTCTCTGGCTAACTAGGGAA
CCCACTGCTTAAGCCTCAATAAAGCTTGCCTTGAGTGCTTCAAGTAGTGTGTGCCCGTCTGTTGTGTGAC
TCTGGTAACTAGAGATCCCTCAGACCCTTTTAGTCAGTGTGGAAAATCTCTAGCAGTAGTAGTTCATGTC
ATCTTATTATTCAGTATTTATAACTTGCAAAGAAATGAATATCAGAGAGTGAGAGGAACTTGTTTATTGC
AGCTTATAATGGTTACAAATAAAGCAATAGCATCACAAATTTCACAAATAAAGCATTTTTTTCACTGCAT
TCTAGTTGTGGTTTGTCCAAACTCATCAATGTATCTTATCATGTCTGGCTCTAGCTATCCCGCCCCTAAC
TCCGCCCATCCCGCCCCTAACTCCGCCCAGTTCCGCCCATTCTCCGCCCCATGGCTGACTAATTTTTTTT
ATTTATGCAGAGGCCGAGGCCGCCTCGGCCTCTGAGCTATTCCAGAAGTAGTGAGGAGGCTTTTTTGGAG
GCCTAGGGACGTACCCAATTCGCCCTATAGTGAGTCGTATTACGCGCGCTCACTGGCCGTCGTTTTACAA
CGTCGTGACTGGGAAAACCCTGGCGTTACCCAACTTAATCGCCTTGCAGCACATCCCCCTTTCGCCAGCT
GGCGTAATAGCGAAGAGGCCCGCACCGATCGCCCTTCCCAACAGTTGCGCAGCCTGAATGGCGAATGGG
[124 nt withheld, positions 6650-6773]
C
[91 nt withheld, positions 6775-6865]
A
[49 nt withheld, positions 6867-6915]
CCTTTGACGTTGGAGTCCACGTTCTTT
[37 nt withheld, positions 6943-6979]
ACCCTATCTCGGTCTATTCTTTTGATTTATAAGGGATTTTGCCGATTTCGGCCTATTGGTTAAAAAATGA
GCTGATTTAACAAAAATTTAACGCGAATTTTAACAAAATATTAACGCTTACAATTTAGGTGGCACTTTTC
GGGGAAATGTGCGCGGAACCCCTATTTGTTTATTTTTCTAAATACATTCAAATATGTATCCGCTCATGAG
ACAATAACCCTGATAAATGCTTCAATAATATTGAAAAAGGAAGAGTATGAGTATTCAACATTTCCGTGTC
GCCCTTATTCCCTTTTTTGCGGCATTTTGCCTTCCTGTTTTTGCTCACCCAGAAACGCTGGTGAAAGTAA
AAGATGCTGAAGATCAGTTGGGTGCACGAGTGGGTTACATCGAACTGGATCTCAACAGCGGTAAGATCCT
TGAGAGTTTTCGCCCCGAAGAACGTTTTCCAATGATGAGCACTTTTAAAGTTCTGCTATGTGGCGCGGTA
TTATCCCGTATTGACGCCGGGCAAGAGCAACTCGGTCGCCGCATACACTATTCTCAGAATGACTTGGTTG
AGTACTCACCAGTCACAGAAAAGCATCTTACGGATGGCATGACAGTAAGAGAATTATGCAGTGCTGCCAT
AACCATGAGTGATAACACTGCGGCCAACTTACTTCTGACAACGATCGGAGGACCGAAGGAGCTAACCGCT
TTTTTGCACAACATGGGGGATCATGTAACTCGCCTTGATCGTTGGGAACCGGAGCTGAATGAAGCCATAC
CAAACGACGAGCGTGACACCACGATGCCTGTAGCAATGGCAACAACGTTGCGCAAACTATTAACTGGCGA
ACTACTTACTCTAGCTTCCCGGCAACAATTAATAGACTGGATGGAGGCGGATAAAGTTGCAGGACCACTT
CTGCGCTCGGCCCTTCCGGCTGGCTGGTTTATTGCTGATAAATCTGGAGCCGGTGAGCGTGGGTCTCGCG
GTATCATTGCAGCACTGGGGCCAGATGGTAAGCCCTCCCGTATCGTAGTTATCTACACGACGGGGAGTCA
GGCAACTATGGATGAACGAAATAGACAGATCGCTGAGATAGGTGCCTCACTGATTAAGCATTGGTAACTG
TCAGACCAAGTTTACTCATATATACTTTAGATTGATTTAAAACTTCATTTTTAATTTAAAAGGATCTAGG
TGAAGATCCTTTTTGATAATCTCATGACCAAAATCCCTTAACGTGAGTTTTCGTTCCACTGAGCGTCAGA
CCCCGTAGAAAAGATCAAAGGATCTTCTTGAGATCCTTTTTTTCTGCGCGTAATCTGCTGCTTGCAAACA
AAAAAACCACCGCTACCAGCGGTGGTTTGTTTGCCGGATCAAGAGCTACCAACTCTTTTTCCGAAGGTAA
CTGGCTTCAGCAGAGCGCAGATACCAAATACTGTTCTTCTAGTGTAGCCGTAGTTAGGCCACCACTTCAA
GAACTCTGTAGCACCGCCTACATACCTCGCTCTGCTAATCCTGTTACCAGTGGCTGCTGCCAGTGGCGAT
AAGTCGTGTCTTACCGGGTTGGACTCAAGACGATAGTTACCGGATAAGGCGCAGCGGTCGGGCTGAACGG
GGGGTTCGTGCACACAGCCCAGCTTGGAGCGAACGACCTACACCGAACTGAGATACCTACAGCGTGAGCT
ATGAGAAAGCGCCACGCTTCCCGAAGGGAGAAAGGCGGACAGGTATCCGGTAAGCGGCAGGGTCGGAACA
GGAGAGCGCACGAGGGAGCTTCCAGGGGGAAACGCCTGGTATCTTTATAGTCCTGTCGGGTTTCGCCACC
TCTGACTTGAGCGTCGATTTTTGTGATGCTCGTCAGGGGGGCGGAGCCTATGGAAAAACGCCAGCAACGC
GGCCTTTTTACGGTTCCTGGCCTTTTGCTGGCCTTTTGCTCACATGTTCTTTCCTGCGTTATCCCCTGAT
TCTGTGGATAACCGTATTACCGCCTTTGAGTGAGCTGATACCGCTCGCCGCAGCCGAACGACCGAGCGCA
GCGAGTCAGTGAGCGAGGAAGCGGAAGAGCGCCCAATACGCAAACCGCCTCTCCCCGCGCGTTGGCCGAT
TCATTAATGCAGCTGGCACGACAGGTTTCCCGACTGGAAAGCGGGCAGTGAGCGCAACGCAATTAATGTG
AGTTAGCTCACTCATTAGGCACCCCAGGCTTTACACTTTATGCTTCCGGCTCGTATGTTGTGTGGAATTG
TGAGCGGATAACAATTTCACACAGGAAACAGCTATGACCATGATTACGCCAAGCGCGCAATTAACCCTCA
CTAAAGGGAACAAAAGCTGGAGCTGCAAGCTTAA
