Features (pLannotate 1.2.2; 22 found; start..end, strand, type, name):
      8..29      -  promoter       chicken β-actin promoter (fragment): No description available
    299..320     -  promoter       chicken β-actin promoter (fragment): No description available
    436..578     -  promoter       chicken β-actin promoter (fragment): contains a 21-bp deletion relative to the standard chicken β-actin promoter
    580..865     -  enhancer       CMV enhancer: human cytomegalovirus immediate early enhancer; contains an 18-bp deletion relative to the standard CMV enhancer
    912..955     -  misc_RNA       gRNA scaffold (fragment): guide RNA scaffold for the Streptococcus pyogenes CRISPR/Cas9 system
    962..1037    -  misc_RNA       gRNA scaffold: guide RNA scaffold for the Streptococcus pyogenes CRISPR/Cas9 system
   1067..1307    -  promoter       U6 promoter: RNA polymerase III promoter for human U6 snRNA
   1369..1957    -  rep_origin     ori: high-copy-number ColE1/pMB1/pBR322/pUC origin of replication
   2128..2988    -  CDS            AmpR: β-lactamase; bla; confers resistance to ampicillin, carbenicillin, and related antibiotics
   2989..3093    -  promoter       AmpR promoter: bla
   3188..3223    +  CDS            rop (fragment): Rop protein, which maintains plasmids at low copy number; rop
   3325..3374    +  misc_feature   bom (fragment): basis of mobility region from pBR322
   3375..3830    -  rep_origin     f1 ori (sequence partly withheld): f1 bacteriophage origin of replication; arrow indicates direction of (+) strand synthesis
   3849..3900    +  misc_feature   bom (fragment): basis of mobility region from pBR322
   3905..4045    -  repeat_region  AAV2 ITR: inverted terminal repeat of adeno-associated virus serotype 2 inverted
   4150..4261    -  polyA_signal   bGH poly(A) signal: bovine growth hormone polyadenylation signal
   4295..5002    -  CDS            mCherry: mCherry is a basic (constitutively fluorescent) red fluorescent protein published in 2004, derived from Discosoma sp.. It is reported to be a very rapidly-maturing monomer with low acid sensitivity.
   5066..5113    -  CDS            nucleoplasmin NLS: bipartite nuclear localization signal from nucleoplasmin
   5114..7612    -  CDS            Cas9(C): C-terminal portion of Streptococcus pyogenes Cas9 (Zetsche et al., 2015)
   7613..9214    -  CDS            Cas9(N): N-terminal portion of Streptococcus pyogenes Cas9 (Zetsche et al., 2015)
   9352..9579    -  intron         hybrid intron: hybrid between chicken β-actin (CBA) and minute virus of mice (MMV) introns (Gray et al., 2011)
   9580..9757    -  promoter       chicken β-actin promoter (fragment): No description available
>Addgene plasmid #164240 | pLENTI CMV GFP-TREX1 Y305C BLAST Sequencing Result | analyzer sequence | sequence record 326320
CCCCCCCCCCCCCCCCCCCCCCCCCCCCCNNNNNNNNNNNNNNNNNNNNNNNNNNNNNNNNNNNNNNNNN
NNNNNNNNNNNNNNNNNNNNNNNNNNNNNNNNNNNNNNNNNNNNNNNNNNNNNNNNNNNNNNNNNNNNNN
NNNNNNNNNNNNNNNNNNNNNNNNNNNNNNNNNNNNNNNNNNNNNNNNNNNNNNNNNNNNNNNNNNNNNN
NNNNNNNNNNNNNNNNNNNNNNNNNNNNNNNNNNNNNNNNNNNNNNNNNNNNNNNNNNNNNNNNNNNNNN
NNNNNNNNNNNNNNNNCCCCCCCCCCCCCCCCCCCCCCCCCCCCCCCCCCCCCCCCCCCCCCCCCCCCCC
CCCCCCCCCCCCCCCCCCCCCCCCCCCCCCCCCCCCCCCCCCCCCCCCCCCCCCCCCCCCCCCCCCCCCC
CCCCCCCCCCCCCCCCCCCCCCCCCCCCCNSGCCCCCCCCCCCCCCCCCCCCGCCCCCATCGCTGCACAA
AATAATTAAAAAATAAATAAATACAAAATTGGGGGTGGGGAGGGGGGGGAGATGGGGAGAGTGAAGCAGA
ACGTGGGGCTCACCTCGACCATGGTAATAGCGATGACTAATACGTAGATGTACTGCCAAGTAGGAAAGTC
CCATAAGGTCATGTACTGGGCACAATGCCAGGCGGGCCATTTACCGTCATTGACGTCAATAGGGGGCGTA
CTTGGCATATGATACACTTGATGTACTGCCAAGTGGGCAGTTTACCGTAAATACTCCACCCATTGACGTC
AATGGAAAGTCCCTATTGGCGTTACTATTGACGTCAATGGGCGGGGGTCGTTGGGCGGTCAGCCAGGCGG
GCCATTTACCGTAAGTTATGTAACGGGTACCTCTAGAGCCATTTGTCTGCAGAATTGGCGCACGCGCTAA
AAACGGACTAGCCTTATTTTAACTTGCTATTTCTAGCTCTAAAACAAAAAAGCACCGACTCGGTGCCACT
TTTTCAAGTTGATAACGGACTAGCCTTATTTTAACTTGCTATTTCTAGCTCTAAAACGGTCACCGTTGTG
TGCCACACGGTGTTTCGTCCTTTCCACAAGATATATAAAGCCAAGAAATCGAAATACTTTCAAGTTACGG
TAAGCATATGATAGTCCATTTTAAAACATAATTTTAAAACTGCAAACTACCCAAGAAATTATTACTTTCT
ACGTCACGTATTTTGTACTAATATCTTTGTGTTTACAGTCAAATTAATTCCAATTATCTCTCTAACAGCC
TTGTATCGTATATGCAAATATGAAGGAATCATGGGAAATAGGCCCTCACATGTGAGCAAAAGGCCAGCAA
AAGGCCAGGAACCGTAAAAAGGCCGCGTTGCTGGCGTTTTTCCATAGGCTCCGCCCCCCTGACGAGCATC
ACAAAAATCGACGCTCAAGTCAGAGGTGGCGAAACCCGACAGGACTATAAAGATACCAGGCGTTTCCCCC
TGGAAGCTCCCTCGTGCGCTCTCCTGTTCCGACCCTGCCGCTTACCGGATACCTGTCCGCCTTTCTCCCT
TCGGGAAGCGTGGCGCTTTCTCATAGCTCACGCTGTAGGTATCTCAGTTCGGTGTAGGTCGTTCGCTCCA
AGCTGGGCTGTGTGCACGAACCCCCCGTTCAGCCCGACCGCTGCGCCTTATCCGGTAACTATCGTCTTGA
GTCCAACCCGGTAAGACACGACTTATCGCCACTGGCAGCAGCCACTGGTAACAGGATTAGCAGAGCGAGG
TATGTAGGCGGTGCTACAGAGTTCTTGAAGTGGTGGCCTAACTACGGCTACACTAGAAGAACAGTATTTG
GTATCTGCGCTCTGCTGAAGCCAGTTACCTTCGGAAAAAGAGTTGGTAGCTCTTGATCCGGCAAACAAAC
CACCGCTGGTAGCGGTGGTTTTTTTGTTTGCAAGCAGCAGATTACGCGCAGAAAAAAAGGATCTCAAGAA
GATCCTTTGATCTTTTCTACGGGGTCTGACGCTCAGTGGAACGAAAACTCACGTTAAGGGATTTTGGTCA
TGAGATTATCAAAAAGGATCTTCACCTAGATCCTTTTAAATTAAAAATGAAGTTTTAAATCAATCTAAAG
TATATATGAGTAAACTTGGTCTGACAGTTACCAATGCTTAATCAGTGAGGCACCTATCTCAGCGATCTGT
CTATTTCGTTCATCCATAGTTGCCTGACTCCCCGTCGTGTAGATAACTACGATACGGGAGGGCTTACCAT
CTGGCCCCAGTGCTGCAATGATACCGCGGCTTCCACGCTCACCGGCTCCAGATTTATCAGCAATAAACCA
GCCAGCCGGAAGGGCCGAGCGCAGAAGTGGTCCTGCAACTTTATCCGCCTCCATCCAGTCTATTAATTGT
TGCCGGGAAGCTAGAGTAAGTAGTTCGCCAGTTAATAGTTTGCGCAACGTTGTTGCCATTGCTACAGGCA
TCGTGGTGTCACGCTCGTCGTTTGGTATGGCTTCATTCAGCTCCGGTTCCCAACGATCAAGGCGAGTTAC
ATGATCCCCCATGTTGTGCAAAAAAGCGGTTAGCTCCTTCGGTCCTCCGATCGTTGTCAGAAGTAAGTTG
GCCGCAGTGTTATCACTCATGGTTATGGCAGCACTGCATAATTCTCTTACTGTCATGCCATCCGTAAGAT
GCTTTTCTGTGACTGGTGAGTACTCAACCAAGTCATTCTGAGAATAGTGTATGCGGCGACCGAGTTGCTC
TTGCCCGGCGTCAATACGGGATAATACCGCGCCACATAGCAGAACTTTAAAAGTGCTCATCATTGGAAAA
CGTTCTTCGGGGCGAAAACTCTCAAGGATCTTACCGCTGTTGAGATCCAGTTCGATGTAACCCACTCGTG
CACCCAACTGATCTTCAGCATCTTTTACTTTCACCAGCGTTTCTGGGTGAGCAAAAACAGGAAGGCAAAA
TGCCGCAAAAAAGGGAATAAGGGCGACACGGAAATGTTGAATACTCATACTCTTCCTTTTTCAATATTAT
TGAAGCATTTATCAGGGTTATTGTCTCATGAGCGGATACATATTTGAATGTATTTAGAAAAATAAACAAA
TAGGGGTTCCGCGCACATTTCCCCGAAAAGTGCCACCTGACGTCTAAGAAACCATTATTATCATGACATT
AACCTATAAAAATAGGCGTATCACGAGGCCCTTTCGTCTCGCGCGTTTCGGTGATGACGGTGAAAACCTC
TGACACATGCAGCTCCCGGAGACGGTCACAGCTTGTCTGTAAGCGGATGCCGGGAGCAGACAAGCCCGTC
AGGGCGCGTCAGCGGGTGTTGGCGGGTGTCGGGGCTGGCTTAACTATGCGGCATCAGAGCAGATTGTACT
GAGAGTGCACCATAAAATTGTAAACGTTAATATTTTGTTAAAATTCGCGTTAAATTTTTGTTAAATCAGC
TCATTTTTTAACCAATAGACCGAAATCGGCAAAATCCCTTATAAATCAAAAGAATAGCCCGAGATAGAGT
[37 nt withheld, positions 3501-3537]
AAAGAACGTGGACTCCAACGTCAAAGG
[141 nt withheld, positions 3565-3705]
G
[46 nt withheld, positions 3707-3752]
A
[95 nt withheld, positions 3754-3848]
TATGCGGTGTGAAATACCGCACAGATGCGTAAGGAGAAAATACCGCATCAGGCGCCCCTGCAGGCAGCTG
CGCGCTCGCTCGCTCACTGAGGCCGCCCGGGCAAAGCCCGGGCGTCGGGCGACCTTTGGTCGCCCGGCCT
CAGTGAGCGAGCGAGCGCGCAGAGAGGGAGTGGCCAACTCCATCACTAGGGGTTCCTGCGGCCGCTCCCC
AGCATGCCTGCTATTCTCTTCCCAATCCTCCCCCTTGCTGTCCTGCCCCACCCCACCCCCCAGAATAGAA
TGACACCTACTCAGACAATGCGATGCAATTTCCTCATTTTATTAGGAAAGGACAGTGGGAGTGGCACCTT
CCAGGGTCAAGGAAGGCACGGGGGAGGGGCAAACAACAGATGGCTGGCAACTAGAAGGCACAGTCGAGGC
TGATCAGCGAGCTCTAGGAATTCTTACTTGTACAGCTCGTCCATGCCGCCGGTGGAGTGGCGGCCCTCGG
CGCGTTCGTACTGTTCCACGATGGTGTAGTCCTCGTTGTGGGAGGTGATGTCCAACTTGATGTTGACGTT
GTAGGCGCCGGGCAGCTGCACGGGCTTCTTGGCCTTGTAGGTGGTCTTGACCTCAGCGTCGTAGTGGCCG
CCGTCCTTCAGCTTCAGCCTCTGCTTGATCTCGCCCTTCAGGGCGCCGTCCTCGGGGTACATCCGCTCGG
AGGAGGCCTCCCAGCCCATGGTTTTCTTCTGCATTACGGGGCCGTCTGAGGGGAAGTTGGTGCCGCGCAG
CTTCACCTTGTAGATGAACTCGCCGTCCTGCAGGGAGGAGTCCTGGGTCACGGTCACCACGCCGCCGTCC
TCGAAGTTCATCACGCGCTCCCACTTGAAGCCCTCGGGGAAGGACAGCTTCAAGTAGTCGGGGATGTCGG
CGGGGTGCTTCACGTAGGCCTTGGAGCCGTACATGAACTGAGGGGACAGGATGTCCCAGGCGAAGGGCAG
GGGGCCACCCTTGGTCACCTTCAGCTTGGCGGTCTGGGTGCCCTCGTAGGGGCGGCCCTCGCCCTCGCCC
TCGATCTCGAACTCGTGGCCGTTCACGGAGCCCTCCATGTGCACCTTGAAGCGCATGAACTCCTTGATGA
TGGCCATGTTATCCTCCTCGCCCTTGCTCACCATGCTAGCAGGGCCGGGATTCTCCTCCACGTCACCGCA
TGTTAGCAGACTTCCTCTGCCCTCAAGCTTTTTCTTTTTTGCCTGGCCGGCCTTTTTCGTGGCCGCCGGC
CTTTTGTCGCCTCCCAGCTGAGACAGGTCGATCCGTGTCTCGTACAGGCCGGTGATGCTCTGGTGGATCA
GGGTGGCGTCCAGCACCTCTTTGGTGCTGGTGTACCTCTTCCGGTCGATGGTGGTGTCAAAGTACTTGAA
GGCGGCAGGGGCTCCCAGATTGGTCAGGGTAAACAGGTGGATGATATTCTCGGCCTGCTCTCTGATGGGC
TTATCCCGGTGCTTGTTGTAGGCGGACAGCACTTTGTCCAGATTAGCGTCGGCCAGGATCACTCTCTTGG
AGAACTCGCTGATCTGCTCGATGATCTCGTCCAGGTAGTGCTTGTGCTGTTCCACAAACAGCTGTTTCTG
CTCATTATCCTCGGGGGAGCCCTTCAGCTTCTCATAGTGGCTGGCCAGGTACAGGAAGTTCACATATTTG
GAGGGCAGGGCCAGTTCGTTTCCCTTCTGCAGTTCGCCGGCAGAGGCCAGCATTCTCTTCCGGCCGTTTT
CCAGCTCGAACAGGGAGTACTTAGGCAGCTTGATGATCAGGTCCTTTTTCACTTCTTTGTAGCCCTTGGC
TTCCAGAAAGTCGATGGGATTCTTCTCGAAGCTGCTTCTTTCCATGATGGTGATCCCCAGCAGCTCTTTC
ACACTCTTCAGTTTCTTGGACTTGCCCTTTTCCACTTTGGCCACCACCAGCACAGAATAGGCCACGGTGG
GGCTGTCGAAGCCGCCGTACTTCTTAGGGTCCCAGTCCTTCTTTCTGGCGATCAGCTTATCGCTGTTCCT
CTTGGGCAGGATAGACTCTTTGCTGAAGCCGCCTGTCTGCACCTCGGTCTTTTTCACGATATTCACTTGG
GGCATGCTCAGCACTTTCCGCACGGTGGCAAAATCCCGGCCCTTATCCCACACGATCTCCCCGGTTTCGC
CGTTTGTCTCGATCAGAGGCCGCTTCCGGATCTCGCCGTTGGCCAGGGTAATCTCGGTCTTGAAAAAGTT
CATGATGTTGCTGTAGAAGAAGTACTTGGCGGTAGCCTTGCCGATTTCCTGCTCGCTCTTGGCGATCATC
TTCCGCACGTCGTACACCTTGTAGTCGCCGTACACGAACTCGCTTTCCAGCTTAGGGTACTTTTTGATCA
GGGCGGTTCCCACGACGGCGTTCAGGTAGGCGTCGTGGGCGTGGTGGTAGTTGTTGATCTCGCGCACTTT
GTAAAACTGGAAATCCTTCCGGAAATCGGACACCAGCTTGGACTTCAGGGTGATCACTTTCACTTCCCGG
ATCAGCTTGTCATTCTCGTCGTACTTAGTGTTCATCCGGGAGTCCAGGATCTGTGCCACGTGCTTTGTGA
TCTGCCGGGTTTCCACCAGCTGTCTCTTGATGAAGCCGGCCTTATCCAGTTCGCTCAGGCCGCCTCTCTC
GGCCTTGGTCAGATTGTCGAACTTTCTCTGGGTAATCAGCTTGGCGTTCAGCAGCTGCCGCCAGTAGTTC
TTCATCTTCTTCACGACCTCTTCGGAGGGCACGTTGTCGCTCTTGCCCCGGTTCTTGTCGCTTCTGGTCA
GCACCTTGTTGTCGATGGAGTCGTCCTTCAGAAAGCTCTGAGGCACGATATGGTCCACATCGTAGTCGGA
CAGCCGGTTGATGTCCAGTTCCTGGTCCACGTACATATCCCGCCCATTCTGCAGGTAGTACAGGTACAGC
TTCTCGTTCTGCAGCTGGGTGTTTTCCACGGGGTGTTCTTTCAGGATCTGGCTGCCCAGCTCTTTGATGC
CCTCTTCGATCCGCTTCATTCTCTCGCGGCTGTTCTTCTGTCCCTTCTGGGTGGTCTGGTTCTCTCTGGC
CATTTCGATCACGATGTTCTCGGGCTTGTGCCGGCCCATCACTTTCACGAGCTCGTCCACCACCTTCACT
GTCTGCAGGATGCCCTTCTTAATGGCGGGGCTGCCGGCCAGATTGGCAATGTGCTCGTGCAGGCTATCGC
CCTGGCCGGACACCTGGGCTTTCTGGATGTCCTCTTTAAAGGTCAGGCTGTCGTCGTGGATCAGCTGCAT
GAAGTTTCTGTTGGCGAAGCCGTCGGACTTCAGGAAATCCAGGATTGTCTTGCCGGACTGCTTGTCCCGG
ATGCCGTTGATCAGCTTCCGGCTCAGCCTGCCCCAGCCGGTGTATCTCCGCCGCTTCAGCTGCTTCATCA
CTTTGTCGTCGAACAGGTGGGCATAGGTTTTCAGCCGTTCCTCGATCATCTCTCTGTCCTCAAACAGTGT
CAGGGTCAGCACGATATCTTCCAGAATGTCCTCGTTTTCCTCATTGTCCAGGAAGTCCTTGTCCTTGATA
ATTTTCAGCAGATCGTGGTATGTGCCCAGGGAGGCGTTGAACCGATCTTCCACGCCGGAGATTTCCACGG
AGTCGAAGCACTCGATTTTCTTGAAGTAGTCCTCTTTCAGCTGCTTCACGGTCACTTTCCGGTTGGTCTT
GAACAGCAGGTCCACGATGGCCTTTTTCTGCTCGCCGCTCAGGAAGGCGGGCTTTCTCATTCCCTCGGTC
ACGTATTTCACTTTGGTCAGCTCGTTATACACGGTGAAGTACTCGTACAGCAGGCTGTGCTTGGGCAGCA
CCTTCTCGTTGGGCAGGTTCTTATCGAAGTTGGTCATCCGCTCGATGAAGCTCTGGGCGGAAGCGCCCTT
GTCCACCACTTCCTCGAAGTTCCAGGGGGTGATGGTTTCCTCGCTCTTTCTGGTCATCCAGGCGAATCTG
CTGTTTCCCCTGGCCAGAGGGCCCACGTAGTAGGGGATGCGGAAGGTCAGGATCTTCTCGATCTTTTCCC
GGTTGTCCTTCAGGAATGGGTAAAAATCTTCCTGCCGCCGCAGAATGGCGTGCAGCTCTCCCAGGTGGAT
CTGGTGGGGGATGCTGCCGTTGTCGAAGGTCCGCTGCTTCCGCAGCAGGTCCTCTCTGTTCAGCTTCACG
AGCAGTTCCTCGGTGCCGTCCATCTTTTCCAGGATGGGCTTGATGAACTTGTAGAACTCTTCCTGGCTGG
CTCCGCCGTCAATGTAGCCGGCGTAGCCGTTCTTGCTCTGGTCGAAGAAAATCTCTTTGTACTTCTCAGG
CAGCTGCTGCCGCACGAGAGCTTTCAGCAGGGTCAGGTCCTGGTGGTGCTCGTCGTATCTCTTGATCATA
GAGGCGCTCAGGGGGGCCTTGGTGATCTCGGTGTTCACTCTCAGGATGTCGCTCAGCAGGATGGCGTCGG
ACAGGTTCTTGGCGGCCAGAAACAGGTCGGCGTACTGGTCGCCGATCTGGGCCAGCAGGTTGTCCAGGTC
GTCGTCGTAGGTGTCCTTGCTCAGCTGCAGTTTGGCATCCTCGGCCAGGTCGAAGTTGCTCTTGAAGTTG
GGGGTCAGGCCCAGGCTCAGGGCAATCAGGTTTCCGAACAGGCCATTCTTCTTCTCGCCGGGCAGCTGGG
CGATCAGATTTTCCAGCCGTCTGCTCTTGCTCAGTCTGGCAGACAGGATGGCCTTGGCGTCCACGCCGCT
GGCGTTGATGGGGTTTTCCTCGAACAGCTGGTTGTAGGTCTGCACCAGCTGGATGAACAGCTTGTCCACG
TCGCTGTTGTCGGGGTTCAGGTCGCCCTCGATCAGGAAGTGGCCCCGGAACTTGATCATGTGGGCCAGGG
CCAGATAGATCAGCCGCAGGTCGGCCTTGTCGGTGCTGTCCACCAGTTTCTTTCTCAGGTGGTAGATGGT
GGGGTACTTCTCGTGGTAGGCCACCTCGTCCACGATGTTGCCGAAGATGGGGTGCCGCTCGTGCTTCTTA
TCCTCTTCCACCAGGAAGGACTCTTCCAGTCTGTGGAAGAAGCTGTCGTCCACCTTGGCCATCTCGTTGC
TGAAGATCTCTTGCAGATAGCAGATCCGGTTCTTCCGTCTGGTGTATCTTCTTCTGGCGGTTCTCTTCAG
CCGGGTGGCCTCGGCTGTTTCGCCGCTGTCGAACAGCAGGGCTCCGATCAGGTTCTTCTTGATGCTGTGC
CGGTCGGTGTTGCCCAGCACCTTGAATTTCTTGCTGGGCACCTTGTACTCGTCGGTGATCACGGCCCAGC
CCACAGAGTTGGTGCCGATGTCCAGGCCGATGCTGTACTTCTTGTCGGCTGCTGGGACTCCGTGGATACC
GACCTTCCGCTTCTTCTTTGGGGCCATCTTATCGTCATCGTCTTTGTAATCAATATCATGATCCTTGTAG
TCTCCGTCGTGGTCCTTATAGTCCATGGTGGCACCGGTCCAACCTGAAAAAAAGTGATTTCAGGCAGGTG
CTCCAGGTAATTAAACATTAATACCCCACCAACCAACCATCCCTTAAACCCTTACCTCTTGCTCAGCTAA
TTACAGCCCGGAGGAGAAGGGCCGTCCCGCCCGCTCACCTGTGGGAGTAACGCGGTCAGTCAGAGCCGGG
GCGGGCGGCGCGAGGCGGCGGCGGAGCGGGGCACGGGGCGAAGGCAGCGCGCAGCGACTCCCGCCCGCCG
CGCGCTTCGCTTTTTATAGGGCCGCCGCCGCCGCCGCCTCGCCATAAAAGGAAACTTTCGGAGCGCGCCG
CTCTGATTGGCTGCCGCCGCACCTCTCCGCCTCGCCCCGCCCCGCCCCYCGCCCCCCCCCGCCCCCCCCC
GCSCGCNCCCCCCCCCCCCCCCCCCCCCCCCCCCCCCCCCCNCCMCCYCACAMMMMMCMMCMMCMCCCCC
YCCCCCNN
